>Addgene plasmid #202297 | pAJT237-Ptac | addgene full sequence | sequence record 408082 | Addgene NGS Result
GAATCTCGCGTAGACACATACATGAGCTTACTTGTACAGCTCGTCCATGCCGAGAGTGATCCCGGCGGCG
GTCACGAACTCCAGCAGGACCATGTGATCGCGCTTCTCGTTGGGGTCTTTGCTCAGGGCGGACTGGTAGC
TAAGGTAGTGGTTGTCGGGCAGCAGCACGGGGCCGTCGCCGATTGGGGTGTTCTGCTGGTAGTGGTCGGC
GAGCTGCACGCTGCCGTCCTCGATGTTGTGGCGGATCTTGAAGTTCACCTTGATGCCGTTCTTCTGCTTG
TCGGCCATGATATAGACGTTGTGGCTGTTGTAGTTGTACTCCAGCTTGTGCCCCAGGATGTTGCCGTCCT
CCTTGAAGTCGATGCCCTTCAGCTCGATGCGGTTCACCAGGGTGTCGCCCTCGAACTTCACCTCGGCGCG
GGTCTTGTAGTTGCCGTCGTCCTTGAAGAAGATGGTGCGCTCCTGGACGTAGCCTTCGGGCATGGCGGAC
TTGAAGAAGTCGTGCAGCTTCATGTGGTCGGGGTAGCGGGCGAAGCATTGCAGGCCGTAGCCGAAGGTGG
TAACGAGGGTGGGCCAGGGCACGGGCAGCTTGCCTGTGGTGCAGATGAACTTCAGGGTCAGCTTGCCGTA
GGTGGCATCGCCCTCGCCCTCGCCGGACACGCTGAACTTGTGGCCGTTTACGTCGCCGTCCAGCTCGACC
AGGATGGGCACCACCCCGGTGAACAGCTCCTCGCCCTTGCTCACCATCTAGTATTTCTCCTCTTTCTCTA
GTATTAAACAAAATTATTTGTAGAGGCTGTTTCGTCCTCACGGACTCATCAGACCGGAAAGCACATCCGG
TGACAGCTAATTGTGAGCGCTCACAATTCCACACATTATACGAGCCGATGATTAATTGTCAACACAGCCA
ACGATCGTTCTCCTGGTCTTCCAGTACAATCTGCTCTGATGCCCTCGAGTGCGGCCGCACTAGTGTCGAC
GGAGCTCGAATTCGGATCCGAAGTTCCTATACTTTCTAGAGAATAGGAACTTCGGAATAGGAACTTCTAT
TTTTATAGGTTAATGTCATGATAATAATGGTTTCTTAGACCATGCCTATTTGTTTATTTTTCTAAATACA
TTCAAATATGTATCCGCTCATGAGACAATAACCCTGATAAATGCTTCAATAATATTGAAAAAGGAAGAGT
ATGAGCCATATTCAACGGGAAACGTCTTGCTCTAGGCCGCGATTAAATTCCAACATGGATGCTGATTTAT
ATGGGTATAAATGGGCTCGCGATAATGTCGGGCAATCAGGTGCGACAATCTATCGATTGTATGGGAAGCC
CGATGCGCCAGAGTTGTTTCTGAAACATGGCAAAGGTAGCGTTGCCAATGATGTTACAGATGAGATGGTC
AGACTAAACTGGCTGACGGAATTTATGCCTCTTCCGACCATCAAGCATTTTATCCGTACTCCTGATGATG
CATGGTTACTCACCACTGCGATCCCCGGGAAAACAGCATTCCAGGTATTAGAAGAATATCCTGATTCAGG
TGAAAATATTGTTGATGCGCTGGCAGTGTTCCTGCGCCGGTTGCATTCGATTCCTGTTTGTAATTGTCCT
TTTAACAGCGACCGCGTATTTCGTCTCGCTCAGGCGCAATCACGAATGAATAACGGTTTGGTTGATGCGA
GTGATTTTGATGACGAGCGTAATGGCTGGCCTGTTGAACAAGTCTGGAAAGAAATGCATAAACTTTTGCC
ATTCTCACCGGATTCAGTCGTCACTCATGGTGATTTCTCACTTGATAACCTTATTTTTGACGAGGGGAAA
TTAATAGGTTGTATTGATGTTGGACGAGTCGGAATCGCAGACCGATACCAGGATCTTGCCATCCTATGGA
ACTGCCTCGGTGAGTTTTCTCCTTCATTACAGAAACGGCTTTTTCAAAAATATGGTATTGATAATCCTGA
TATGAATAAATTGCAGTTTCATTTGATGCTCGATGAGTTTTTCTAAAGCTCGCTTGGACTCCTGTTGATA
GATCCAGTAATGACCTCAGAACTCCATCTGGATTTGTTCAGAACGCTCGGTTGCCGCCGGGCGTTTTTTA
TTGGTGAGAATCCAAGCTTAAGGTATACTTTCCGCTGCATAACCCTGCTTCGGGGTCATTATAGCGATTT
TTTCGGTATATCCATCCTTTTTCGCACGATATACAGGATTTTGCCAAAGGGTTCGTGTAGACTTTCCTTG
GTGTATCCAACGGCGTCAGCCGGGCAGGATAGGTGAAGTAGGCCCACCCGCGAGCGGGTGTTCCTTCTTC
ACTGTCCCTTATTCGCACCTGGCGGTGCTCAACGGGAATCCTGCTCTGCGAGGCTGGCCGATAAGCTACA
AGAAGATCCGGCCACGATGCGTCCGGCGTAGAGGATCTGAAGATCAGCAGTTCAACCTGTTGATAGTACG
TACTAAGCTCTCATGTTTCACGTACTAAGCTCTCATGTTTAACGTACTAAGCTCTCATGTTTAACGAACT
AAACCCTCATGGCTAACGTACTAAGCTCTCATGGCTAACGTACTAAGCTCTCATGTTTCACGTACTAAGC
TCTCATGTTTGAACAATAAAATTAATATAAATCAGCAACTTAAATAGCCTCTAAGGTTTTAAGTTTTATA
AGAAAAAAAAGAATATATAAGGCTTTTAAAGCTTTTAAGGTTTAACGGTTGTGGACAACAAGCCAGGGAT
GTAACGCACTGAGAAGCCCTTAGAGCCTCTCAAAGCAATTTTGAGTGACACAGGAACACTTAACGGCTGA
CATGGGAATTAGCCATGGGCCCGTGCGAATCATTTTTACGGTTCCTGGCCTTTTGCTGGCCTTTTGCTCA
CATGTTCTTTCCTGCGTTATCCCCGGATTCTGTGGATAACCGTATTACCGCCTGGACCAAAACGAAAAAA
CACCCTTTCGGGTGTCTTTTCTGGAATTTGGTACCGAGCCTTTGGTCGAAAAAAAAAGCCCGCACTGTCA
GGTGCGGGCTTTTTTCTGTGTTTCCAGCCAAGAGCAGTGCCTTGCAGAAGTTCTCGGGCGA
Features (pLannotate 1.2.2; 12 found; start..end, strand, type, name):
     31..747     -  CDS            EYFP: EYFP is a basic (constitutively fluorescent) green/yellow fluorescent protein published in 1996, derived from Aequorea victoria. It is reported to be a very rapidly-maturing weak dimer with high acid sensitivity.
    797..846     -  misc_RNA       sTRSV HHRz: hammerhead ribozyme from the tobacco ringspot virus satellite RNA (Khvorova et al., 2003)
    849..868     +  protein_bind   lac operator (symmetric): The lac repressor binds to the lac operator to inhibit transcription in E. coli. This inhibition can be relieved by adding lactose or isopropyl-β-D-thiogalactopyranoside (IPTG). The symmetric lac operator was optimized for tight binding of lac repressor. lac repressor encoded by lacI
    874..902     -  promoter       tac promoter: strong E. coli promoter; hybrid between the trp and lac UV5 promoters
    932..953     -  misc_feature   bom (fragment): basis of mobility region from pBR322
   1000..1047    -  protein_bind   FRT: FLP-mediated recombination occurs in the 8-bp core sequence TCTAGAAA (Turan and Bode, 2011). FLP recombinase from the Saccharomyces cerevisiae 2μ plasmid
   1099..1190    +  promoter       AmpR promoter: bla
   1191..2006    +  CDS            KanR: aminoglycoside phosphotransferase; aph(3')-Ia; confers resistance to kanamycin in bacteria or G418 (Geneticin®) in eukaryotes
   2017..2111    +  terminator     lambda t0 terminator: transcription terminator from phage lambda
   2262..2370    +  oriT           oriT: incP origin of transfer
   2414..2802    +  rep_origin     R6K γ ori: γ replication origin from E. coli plasmid R6K; requires the R6K initiator protein pi for replication
   2862..2921    +  rep_origin     RSF ori (fragment): Plasmids containing the RSF 1030 origin of replication can be propagated in E. coli cells that contain additional plasmids with compatible origins.
