[The description below was written by a language model from this plasmid's Addgene catalogue record and pLannotate feature annotations shown in this document.]
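Description:
pAJT237-Ptac is a small (about 3.1 kb) bacterial plasmid built on an R6K backbone and intended to deliver a PTac-YFP reporter cassette into the LPattB2 genomic landing pad. This is one of the insulated landing pads described for engineering Escherichia coli Nissle. Replication depends on the R6K γ origin, which fires only when the pi initiator protein is supplied in trans. The plasmid is therefore maintained at low copy in a pir-expressing host such as Pir1 and behaves as a non-replicating, suicide-type vector in ordinary strains, so kanamycin-resistant recipients should be integrants. Selection uses an aph(3')-Ia kanamycin resistance gene driven by the bla (AmpR) promoter and followed by the lambda t0 terminator. An incP oriT is also annotated, which would allow conjugative transfer from a suitable donor.

The payload is a synthetic expression unit on the reverse strand. A tac promoter, a strong trp/lacUV5 hybrid, is paired with a symmetric lac operator, so transcription is repressed by LacI and induced by IPTG. Between the promoter and the EYFP coding sequence lies the sTRSV hammerhead ribozyme. A self-cleaving element in this position typically acts as an insulator, trimming the 5' untranslated region so that reporter output is less dependent on promoter context. One FRT site is annotated between the reporter and the kanamycin marker, suggesting FLP-mediated removal of backbone sequence after integration, but only one site was detected. The attachment site that would recombine with LPattB2 does not appear in the automated annotation. The short bom and RSF ori matches are only fragments. The construct likely serves to measure inducible promoter activity from that chromosomal locus.
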