Addgene plasmid #202297: pAJT237-Ptac
Purpose: PTac-YFP plasmid for LPattB2 integration
Depositing lab: Christopher Voigt. Depositing organization: Massachusetts Institute of Technology. Publication: Redesign of an Escherichia coli Nissle treatment for phenylketonuria using insulated genomic landing pads and genetic circuits to reduce burden. Triassi AJ, Fields BD, Monahan CE, Means JM, Park Y, Doosthosseini H, Padmakumar JP, Isabella VM, Voigt CA. Cell Syst. 2023 Jun 21;14(6):512-524.e12. doi: 10.1016/j.cels.2023.05.004. PubMed 37348465.
Backbone
  Vector backbone: R6K
  Vector type: Bacterial Expression
Growth in bacteria
  Bacterial resistance: Kanamycin, 50 μg/mL
  Growth temperature: 37°C
  Growth strain: Pir1
  Copy number: Low Copy
Gene/Insert
  Gene/Insert name: PTac-YFP
  Species: Synthetic
  Cloning method: Gibson Cloning
Terms and licenses: Academic/Nonprofit Terms; Industry Terms: Not Available to Industry
How to cite: pAJT237-Ptac was a gift from Christopher Voigt (Addgene plasmid # 202297 ; http://n2t.net/addgene:202297 ; RRID:Addgene_202297)
